Addgene plasmid #126820: Pm_MSP4-Cd4-bio-His
Purpose: Expression of recombinant P. malariae protein in mammalian cells
Depositing lab: Gavin Wright. Depositing organization: Wellcome Sanger Institute. Publication: A panel of recombinant proteins from human-infective Plasmodium species for serological surveillance. Muller-Sienerth N, Shilts J, Kadir KA, Yman V, Homann MV, Asghar M, Ngasala B, Singh B, Farnert A, Wright GJ. Malar J. 2020 Jan 17;19(1):31. doi: 10.1186/s12936-020-3111-5. PubMed 31952523.
Backbone
  Vector backbone: pTT3
  Backbone manufacturer: Yves Durocher, NRC
  Backbone size w/o insert (bp): 6688
  Total vector size (bp): 7221
  Vector type: Mammalian Expression
Growth in bacteria
  Bacterial resistance: Ampicillin, 100 μg/mL
  Growth temperature: 37°C
  Growth strain: DH5alpha
  Copy number: High Copy
Gene/Insert
  Gene/Insert name: MSP4 (alt name: PmUG01_04025600)
  Species: Plasmodium malariae
  Insert size (bp): 533
  GenBank ID: SBT86561.1
  Entrez Gene: PmUG01_04025600 (a.k.a. PMUG01_04025600)
  Promoter: CMV
  Tag / fusion protein: ratCd4(d3+4)-bio-6His (C terminal on backbone)
  Cloning method: Restriction Enzyme; 5′ cloning site NotI (not destroyed); 3′ cloning site AscI (not destroyed)
  Sequencing primers: 5′ CMV-F
Resource information
  A portion of this plasmid was derived from a plasmid made by: Insert was chemically synthesised.
Terms and licenses: Academic/Nonprofit Terms; Industry Terms: Not Available to Industry
How to cite: Pm_MSP4-Cd4-bio-His was a gift from Gavin Wright (Addgene plasmid # 126820 ; http://n2t.net/addgene:126820 ; RRID:Addgene_126820)
