[The description below was written by a language model from this plasmid's Addgene catalogue record and pLannotate feature annotations shown in this document.]
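Description:
Pm_MSP4-Cd4-bio-His is a 7.2 kb mammalian expression plasmid built on the pTT3 backbone for producing a recombinant, secreted form of merozoite surface protein 4 (MSP4, PmUG01_04025600) from the human malaria parasite Plasmodium malariae. It is maintained in E. coli through a high-copy ColE1/pUC-type origin and selected with ampicillin via the β-lactamase gene. The backbone also carries an Epstein-Barr virus oriP fragment, which supports episomal maintenance in cell lines that express EBNA1. Small lac and tet promoter remnants are annotated near the bacterial origin and appear to be vestigial backbone sequence.

Expression is driven by the CMV immediate early enhancer and promoter. Downstream lie adenovirus-derived leader and splice elements and a chimeric intron fragment, which typically improve transcript processing and yield. The adenoviral terminal-protein hit on the reverse strand most likely reflects this leader region rather than a functional coding sequence. A fragment of a mouse immunoglobulin heavy chain signal sequence precedes the insert position and would direct the product into the secretory pathway.

The chemically synthesised 533 bp MSP4 insert sits between retained NotI and AscI sites. It was not itself annotated by the feature software but corresponds to the gap between the signal sequence and the tag. It is fused at its C terminus to rat Cd4 domains 3 and 4, a biotinylation sequence and a 6xHis tag, and the unit ends in a rabbit β-globin polyadenylation signal. The Cd4 portion provides a common antigenic handle, the bio sequence allows biotin-mediated capture on streptavidin, and the His tag allows metal-affinity purification. The construct belongs to a panel of Plasmodium antigens made for serological surveillance.
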