Features (pLannotate 1.2.2; 18 found; start..end, strand, type, name):
      1..380     +  enhancer       CMV enhancer: human cytomegalovirus immediate early enhancer
    382..581     +  promoter       CMV promoter: human cytomegalovirus (CMV) immediate early promoter
    649..687     +  misc_feature   Ad SA (fragment): adenovirus major late transcript splice acceptor (Friedrich and Soriano, 1991)
    720..929     -  CDS            PTP (fragment): TERM_ADE02 - Experimental evidence at protein level: Swiss-Prot protein existence level 1. Protein covalently bound to the viral DNA that acts as a primer for viral genomic replication by DNA strand displacement. Assembles on the viral origin of replication in an initiation complex with viral polymerase, DBP, host NFIA and host POU2F1/OCT1. During initiation, the polymerase covalently couples the first dCTP with Ser- 580 of pTP. The terminal protein stimulates the template activity over 20 fold compared to protein-free templates. Neo-synthesized viral genomes are linked to two preterminal prot
    960..1049    +  intron         chimeric intron (fragment): chimera between introns from adenovirus and immunoglobulin heavy chain genes
   1068..1114    +  CDS            IgH signal sequence (fragment): signal sequence from the mouse immunoglobulin heavy chain variable region
   1728..2288    +  CDS            Cd4 (fragment): CD4_RAT - Experimental evidence at protein level: Swiss-Prot protein existence level 1. Integral membrane glycoprotein that plays an essential role in the immune response and serves multiple functions in responses against both external and internal offenses. In T-cells, functions primarily as a coreceptor for MHC class II molecule:peptide complex. The antigens presented by class II peptides are derived from extracellular proteins while class I peptides are derived from cytosolic proteins. Interacts simultaneously with the T-cell receptor (TCR) and the MHC class II presented by antigen presenti
   2448..2503    +  polyA_signal   β-globin poly(A) signal: rabbit β-globin polyadenylation signal (Gil and Proudfoot, 1987)
   3017..4698    -  rep_origin     oriP (fragment): Epstein-Barr virus oriP replication origin (Yates et al., 2000)
   4825..4929    +  promoter       AmpR promoter: bla
   4930..5790    +  CDS            AmpR: β-lactamase; bla; confers resistance to ampicillin, carbenicillin, and related antibiotics
   5961..6549    +  rep_origin     ori: high-copy-number ColE1/pMB1/pBR322/pUC origin of replication
   6732..6824    +  CDS            lacI (fragment): lac repressor; lacI; The lac repressor binds to the lac operator to inhibit transcription in E. coli. This inhibition can be relieved by adding lactose or isopropyl-β-D-thiogalactopyranoside (IPTG).
   6837..6858    +  protein_bind   CAP binding site: CAP binding activates transcription in the presence of cAMP. E. coli catabolite activator protein
   6873..6903    +  promoter       lac promoter: promoter for the E. coli lac operon
   6911..6927    +  protein_bind   lac operator: The lac repressor binds to the lac operator to inhibit transcription in E. coli. This inhibition can be relieved by adding lactose or isopropyl-β-D-thiogalactopyranoside (IPTG). lac repressor encoded by lacI
   6997..7013    +  promoter       tet promoter (fragment): E. coli promoter for tetracycline efflux protein gene
   7023..7048    -  CDS            bla(M) (fragment): β-lactamase lacking the signal sequence; bla(M); allows cytosolic expression of β-lactamase
>Addgene plasmid #126820 | Pm_MSP4-Cd4-bio-His | addgene full sequence | sequence record 245739 | Addgene NGS Result
GACATTGATTATTGACTAGTTATTAATAGTAATCAATTACGGGGTCATTAGTTCATAGCCCATATATGGA
GTTCCGCGTTACATAACTTACGGTAAATGGCCCGCCTGGCTGACCGCCCAACGACCCCCGCCCATTGACG
TCAATAATGACGTATGTTCCCATAGTAACGCCAATAGGGACTTTCCATTGACGTCAATGGGTGGAGTATT
TACGGTAAACTGCCCACTTGGCAGTACATCAAGTGTATCATATGCCAAGTCCGCCCCCTATTGACGTCAA
TGACGGTAAATGGCCCGCCTGGCATTATGCCCAGTACATGACCTTACGGGACTTTCCTACTTGGCAGTAC
ATCTACGTATTAGTCATCGCTATTACCATGGTGATGCGGTTTTGGCAGTACACCAATGGGCGTGGATAGC
GGTTTGACTCACGGGGATTTCCAAGTCTCCACCCCATTGACGTCAATGGGAGTTTGTTTTGGCACCAAAA
TCAACGGGACTTTCCAAAATGTCGTAATAACCCCGCCCCGTTGACGCAAATGGGCGGTAGGCGTGTACGG
TGGGAGGTCTATATAAGCAGAGCTCGTTTAGTGAACCGTCAGATCCTCACTCTCTTCCGCATCGCTGTCT
GCGAGGGCCAGCTGTTGGGCTCGCGGTTGAGGACAAACTCTTCGCGGTCTTTCCAGTACTCTTGGATCGG
AAACCCGTCGGCCTCCGAACGGTACTCCGCCACCGAGGGACCTGAGCGAGTCCGCATCGACCGGATCGGA
AAACCTCTCGAGAAAGGCGTCTAACCAGTCACAGTCGCAAGGTAGGCTGAGCACCGTGGCGGGCGGCAGC
GGGTGGCGGTCGGGGTTGTTTCTGGCGGAGGTGCTGCTGATGATGTAATTAAAGTAGGCGGTCTTGAGAC
GGCGGATGGTCGAGGTGAGGTGTGGCAGGCTTGAGATCCAGCTGTTGGGGTGAGTACTCCCTCTCAAAAG
CGGGCATTACTTCTGCGCTAAGATTGTCAGTTTCCAAAAACGAGGAGGATTTGATATTCACCTGGCCCGA
TCTGGCCATACACTTGAGTGACAATGACATCCACTTTGCCTTTCTCTCCACAGGTGTCCACTCCCAGGTC
CAAGTTTGCCACCATGGAGTTTCAGACCCAGGTACTCATGTCCCTGCTGCTCTGCATGTCTGGTGCGGCC
GCCTACAACCTGAAGATCATCACCAACAAGATCATCTACAAGCGGGTGCTGACCAACAACAACGACAACA
ATGCCTTCACCAAAGAGACAGGCCAGAGCAGCAGCACCAAGGGCACCAGCGGCGACAGCAACAAGCAGAA
CATCGACGACAGCCCTCAGAAGGGCCTGAGCGAGGACGGCAAGTCTGTGTCCGCCGGCAGCCCCATCACC
AGCAAGTACAGCGAGCAGTCCGGCGACAACATCAACCTGGCCAACACCCCTAACAGCGAGGACAGCGGCA
ATGCCGGCACCTTCAGCGGCAACTCCAATAGCGCCGGCATCGTGGAAGGCAGCGACGACAACGATGGCGA
CGAGGACGAGGATGAAGACGAAGATGAGGACGAGGACGAAGATAAGAACCTGTGCCTGCACAACAACGGC
GGCTGCGGCGAGGACAAGCTGTGCGAGTACCTGGGCCGGAAGATCGTGAAGTGCTTCTGCAAAGAGGGCT
ACAAGCTCGTCGGCACCGACTGCGTGAAGTCCAGCGAGAGCAGCTCTGGCGCGCCGTCGACCTCCATCAC
GGCCTATAAGAGTGAGGGGGAGTCAGCGGAGTTCTCCTTCCCACTCAACCTTGGAGAGGAAAGCCTGCAG
GGAGAGTTGAGATGGAAGGCAGAGAAGGCTCCTTCTTCCCAGTCCTGGATCACCTTCTCCCTAAAGAACC
AAAAGGTGTCTGTGCAGAAGTCTACTAGCAACCCCAAGTTCCAGCTGTCCGAAACGCTCCCACTCACCCT
TCAGATACCCCAGGTCTCCCTTCAGTTTGCTGGTTCTGGCAACCTGACCCTGACTCTGGACAGAGGGATA
CTGTATCAGGAAGTGAACCTGGTGGTGATGAAAGTGACTCAGCCCGACAGCAACACTTTGACCTGTGAGG
TGATGGGACCCACCTCACCCAAGATGAGACTGATCTTGAAGCAGGAGAATCAGGAGGCCAGGGTCTCCAG
GCAGGAGAAAGTGATTCAAGTGCAGGCCCCTGAAGCAGGGGTGTGGCAATGTCTACTGAGTGAAGGTGAA
GAGGTCAAGATGGACTCCAAGATCCAGGTTTTATCCAAAGGGTTGAATTCCGGCAGCCTGCACCACATCC
TGGACGCCCAGAAGATGCTGTGGAACCACAGGGACAGGAACCTGCCTCCTCTGGCCCCTCTGGGCCCCCA
CCACCATCACCACCATTGAGTCTAGACACGTGATTAATTAAGGATCCCCCGACCTCGACCTCTGGCTAAT
AAAGGAAATTTATTTTCATTGCAATAGTGTGTTGGAATTTTTTGTGTCTCTCACTCGGAAGGACATATGG
GAGGGCAAATCATTTGGTCGAGATCCCTCGGAGATCTCTAGCTAGAGGATCGATCCCCGCCCCGGACGAA
CTAAACCTGACTACGACATCTCTGCCCCTTCTTCGCGGGGCAGTGCATGTAATCCCTTCAGTTGGTTGGT
ACAACTTGCCAACTGGGCCCTGTTCCACATGTGACACGGGGGGGGACCAAACACAAAGGGGTTCTCTGAC
TGTAGTTGACATCCTTATAAATGGATGTGCACATTTGCCAACACTGAGTGGCTTTCATCCTGGAGCAGAC
TTTGCAGTCTGTGGACTGCAACACAACATTGCCTTTATGTGTAACTCTTGGCTGAAGCTCTTACACCAAT
GCTGGGGGACATGTACCTCCCAGGGGCCCAGGAAGACTACGGGAGGCTACACCAACGTCAATCAGAGGGG
CCTGTGTAGCTACCGATAAGCGGACCCTCAAGAGGGCATTAGCAATAGTGTTTATAAGGCCCCCTTGTTA
ACCCTAAACGGGTAGCATATGCTTCCCGGGTAGTAGTATATACTATCCAGACTAACCCTAATTCAATAGC
ATATGTTACCCAACGGGAAGCATATGCTATCGAATTAGGGTTAGTAAAAGGGTCCTAAGGAACAGCGATA
TCTCCCACCCCATGAGCTGTCACGGTTTTATTTACATGGGGTCAGGATTCCACGAGGGTAGTGAACCATT
TTAGTCACAAGGGCAGTGGCTGAAGATCAAGGAGCGGGCAGTGAACTCTCCTGAATCTTCGCCTGCTTCT
TCATTCTCCTTCGTTTAGCTAATAGAATAACTGCTGAGTTGTGAACAGTAAGGTGTATGTGAGGTGCTCG
AAAACAAGGTTTCAGGTGACGCCCCCAGAATAAAATTTGGACGGGGGGTTCAGTGGTGGCATTGTGCTAT
GACACCAATATAACCCTCACAAACCCCTTGGGCAATAAATACTAGTGTAGGAATGAAACATTCTGAATAT
CTTTAACAATAGAAATCCATGGGGTGGGGACAAGCCGTAAAGACTGGATGTCCATCTCACACGAATTTAT
GGCTATGGGCAACACATAATCCTAGTGCAATATGATACTGGGGTTATTAAGATGTGTCCCAGGCAGGGAC
CAAGACAGGTGAACCATGTTGTTACACTCTATTTGTAACAAGGGGAAAGAGAGTGGACGCCGACAGCAGC
GGACTCCACTGGTTGTCTCTAACACCCCCGAAAATTAAACGGGGCTCCACGCCAATGGGGCCCATAAACA
AAGACAAGTGGCCACTCTTTTTTTTGAAATTGTGGAGTGGGGGCACGCGTCAGCCCCCACACGCCGCCCT
GCGGTTTTGGACTGTAAAATAAGGGTGTAATAACTTGGCTGATTGTAACCCCGCTAACCACTGCGGTCAA
ACCACTTGCCCACAAAACCACTAATGGCACCCCGGGGAATACCTGCATAAGTAGGTGGGCGGGCCAAGAT
AGGGGCGCGATTGCTGCGATCTGGAGGACAAATTACACACACTTGCGCCTGAGCGCCAAGCACAGGGTTG
TTGGTCCTCATATTCACGAGGTCGCTGAGAGCACGGTGGGCTAATGTTGCCATGGGTAGCATATACTACC
CAAATATCTGGATAGCATATGCTATCCTAATCTATATCTGGGTAGCATAGGCTATCCTAATCTATATCTG
GGTAGCATATGCTATCCTAATCTATATCTGGGTAGTATATGCTATCCTAATTTATATCTGGGTAGCATAG
GCTATCCTAATCTATATCTGGGTAGCATATGCTATCCTAATCTATATCTGGGTAGTATATGCTATCCTAA
TCTGTATCCGGGTAGCATATGCTATCCTAATAGAGATTAGGGTAGTATATGCTATCCTAATTTATATCTG
GGTAGCATATACTACCCAAATATCTGGATAGCATATGCTATCCTAATCTATATCTGGGTAGCATATGCTA
TCCTAATCTATATCTGGGTAGCATAGGCTATCCTAATCTATATCTGGGTAGCATATGCTATCCTAATCTA
TATCTGGGTAGTATATGCTATCCTAATTTATATCTGGGTAGCATAGGCTATCCTAATCTATATCTGGGTA
GCATATGCTATCCTAATCTATATCTGGGTAGTATATGCTATCCTAATCTGTATCCGGGTAGCATATGCTA
TCCTCATGATAAGCTGTCAAACATGAGAATTTTCTTGAAGACGAAAGGGCCTCGTGATACGCCTATTTTT
ATAGGTTAATGTCATGATAATAATGGTTTCTTAGACGTCAGGTGGCACTTTTCGGGGAAATGTGCGCGGA
ACCCCTATTTGTTTATTTTTCTAAATACATTCAAATATGTATCCGCTCATGAGACAATAACCCTGATAAA
TGCTTCAATAATATTGAAAAAGGAAGAGTATGAGTATTCAACATTTCCGTGTCGCCCTTATTCCCTTTTT
TGCGGCATTTTGCCTTCCTGTTTTTGCTCACCCAGAAACGCTGGTGAAAGTAAAAGATGCTGAAGATCAG
TTGGGTGCACGAGTGGGTTACATCGAACTGGATCTCAACAGCGGTAAGATCCTTGAGAGTTTTCGCCCCG
AAGAACGTTTTCCAATGATGAGCACTTTTAAAGTTCTGCTATGTGGCGCGGTATTATCCCGTGTTGACGC
CGGGCAAGAGCAACTCGGTCGCCGCATACACTATTCTCAGAATGACTTGGTTGAGTACTCACCAGTCACA
GAAAAGCATCTTACGGATGGCATGACAGTAAGAGAATTATGCAGTGCTGCCATAACCATGAGTGATAACA
CTGCGGCCAACTTACTTCTGACAACGATCGGAGGACCGAAGGAGCTAACCGCTTTTTTGCACAACATGGG
GGATCATGTAACTCGCCTTGATCGTTGGGAACCGGAGCTGAATGAAGCCATACCAAACGACGAGCGTGAC
ACCACGATGCCTGCAGCAATGGCAACAACGTTGCGCAAACTATTAACTGGCGAACTACTTACTCTAGCTT
CCCGGCAACAATTAATAGACTGGATGGAGGCGGATAAAGTTGCAGGACCACTTCTGCGCTCGGCCCTTCC
GGCTGGCTGGTTTATTGCTGATAAATCTGGAGCCGGTGAGCGTGGGTCTCGCGGTATCATTGCAGCACTG
GGGCCAGATGGTAAGCCCTCCCGTATCGTAGTTATCTACACGACGGGGAGTCAGGCAACTATGGATGAAC
GAAATAGACAGATCGCTGAGATAGGTGCCTCACTGATTAAGCATTGGTAACTGTCAGACCAAGTTTACTC
ATATATACTTTAGATTGATTTAAAACTTCATTTTTAATTTAAAAGGATCTAGGTGAAGATCCTTTTTGAT
AATCTCATGACCAAAATCCCTTAACGTGAGTTTTCGTTCCACTGAGCGTCAGACCCCGTAGAAAAGATCA
AAGGATCTTCTTGAGATCCTTTTTTTCTGCGCGTAATCTGCTGCTTGCAAACAAAAAAACCACCGCTACC
AGCGGTGGTTTGTTTGCCGGATCAAGAGCTACCAACTCTTTTTCCGAAGGTAACTGGCTTCAGCAGAGCG
CAGATACCAAATACTGTTCTTCTAGTGTAGCCGTAGTTAGGCCACCACTTCAAGAACTCTGTAGCACCGC
CTACATACCTCGCTCTGCTAATCCTGTTACCAGTGGCTGCTGCCAGTGGCGATAAGTCGTGTCTTACCGG
GTTGGACTCAAGACGATAGTTACCGGATAAGGCGCAGCGGTCGGGCTGAACGGGGGGTTCGTGCACACAG
CCCAGCTTGGAGCGAACGACCTACACCGAACTGAGATACCTACAGCGTGAGCTATGAGAAAGCGCCACGC
TTCCCGAAGGGAGAAAGGCGGACAGGTATCCGGTAAGCGGCAGGGTCGGAACAGGAGAGCGCACGAGGGA
GCTTCCAGGGGGAAACGCCTGGTATCTTTATAGTCCTGTCGGGTTTCGCCACCTCTGACTTGAGCGTCGA
TTTTTGTGATGCTCGTCAGGGGGGCGGAGCCTATGGAAAAACGCCAGCAACGCGGCCTTTTTACGGTTCC
TGGCCTTTTGCTGGCCTTTTGCTCACATGTTCTTTCCTGCGTTATCCCCTGATTCTGTGGATAACCGTAT
TACCGCCTTTGAGTGAGCTGATACCGCTCGCCGCAGCCGAACGACCGAGCGCAGCGAGTCAGTGAGCGAG
GAAGCGGAAGAGCGCCCAATACGCAAACCGCCTCTCCCCGCGCGTTGGCCGATTCATTAATGCAGCTGGC
ACGACAGGTTTCCCGACTGGAAAGCGGGCAGTGAGCGCAACGCAATTAATGTGAGTTAGCTCACTCATTA
GGCACCCCAGGCTTTACACTTTATGCTTCCGGCTCGTATGTTGTGTGGAATTGTGAGCGGATAACAATTT
CACACAGGAAACAGCTATGACCATGATTACGCCAAGCTCTAGCTAGAGGTCGACCAATTCTCATGTTTGA
CAGCTTATCATCGCAGATCCGGGCAACGTTGTTGCCATTGCTGCAGGCGCAGAACTGGTAGGTATGGAAG
ATCTATACATTGAATCAATATTGGCAATTAGCCATATTAGTCATTGGTTATATAGCATAAATCAATATTG
GCTATTGGCCATTGCATACGTTGTATCTATATCATAATATGTACATTTATATTGGCTCATGTCCAATATG
ACCGCCATGTT
